LOCUS       Exported 7048 bp ds-DNA circular SYN 12-MAY-2021
DEFINITION  mammalian expression of Zdk1 tagged VAV2 DH/PH/C1 domain.
ACCESSION   .
VERSION     .
KEYWORDS    pTriEx-mVenus-Zdk1-VAV2 DH/PH/C1
SOURCE      synthetic DNA construct
  ORGANISM  synthetic DNA construct
REFERENCE   1 (bases 1 to 7048)
  AUTHORS   Wang H, Vilela M, Winkler A, Tarnawski M, Schlichting I, Yumerefendi
            H, Kuhlman B, Liu R, Danuser G, Hahn KM
  TITLE     LOVTRAP: an optogenetic system for photoinduced protein
            dissociation.
  JOURNAL   Nat Methods. 2016 Jul 18. doi: 10.1038/nmeth.3926.
  PUBMED    27427858
REFERENCE   2 (bases 1 to 7048)
  AUTHORS   .
  TITLE     Direct Submission
  JOURNAL   Exported May 12, 2021 from SnapGene Server 1.1.58
            http://www.snapgene.com
FEATURES             Location/Qualifiers
     source          1..7048
                     /organism="synthetic DNA construct"
                     /mol_type="other DNA"
     misc_recomb     110..937
                     /label=baculovirus recombination region (lef2/ORF603)
                     /note="contains ORF603 and part of lef2"
     CDS             110..234
                     /codon_start=3
                     /product="baculovirus late expression factor 2"
                     /label=lef2
                     /translation="HLLIKSQDVYKPPNCQKMKTVDKLCPFAGNCKGLNPICNY"
     CDS             complement(272..877)
                     /codon_start=1
                     /product="baculovirus ORF603 protein"
                     /label=ORF603
                     /translation="MAVIFNNKQLLADNSIEKGGELFLFNGSYNILESYVNPVLLKNGV
                     IELEEAAYYAGNILYKTDDPKFIDYINLIIKATHSEELPENSTVVNYRKTMRSGTIHPI
                     KKDIYIYDNKKFTLYDRYIYGYDNNYVNFYEEKNEKEKEYEEEDDKASSLCENKIILSQ
                     INCESFENDFKYYLSDYNYAFSIIDNTTNVLVAFGLYR"
     enhancer        1005..1308
                     /label=CMV enhancer
                     /note="human cytomegalovirus immediate early enhancer"
     promoter        1310..1509
                     /label=CMV promoter
                     /note="human cytomegalovirus (CMV) immediate early
                     promoter"
     primer_bind     1463..1483
                     /label=CMV-F
                     /note="Human CMV immediate early promoter, forward primer"
     primer_bind     1715..1737
                     /label=pCAGGS-5
                     /note="Chimeric intron in CAG promoter, forward primer"
     primer_bind     1799..1818
                     /label=pCAG-F
                     /note="Rabbit beta-globin intron, for pCAG plasmids,
                     forward primer"
     primer_bind     1860..1879
                     /label=T7
                     /note="T7 promoter, forward primer"
     promoter        1860..1878
                     /label=T7 promoter
                     /note="promoter for bacteriophage T7 RNA polymerase"
     protein_bind    1879..1903
                     /label=lac operator
                     /bound_moiety="lac repressor encoded by lacI"
                     /note="The lac repressor binds to the lac operator to
                     inhibit transcription in E. coli. This inhibition can be
                     relieved by adding lactose or
                     isopropyl-beta-D-thiogalactopyranoside (IPTG)."
     promoter        1919..2028
                     /label=p10 promoter
                     /note="baculovirus promoter for expression in insect cells"
     CDS             2043..2759
                     /codon_start=1
                     /product="photostable derivative of mVenus (Lee et al.,
                     2020)"
                     /label=mGold
                     /note="mammalian codon-optimized"
                     /translation="MVSKGEELFTGVVPILVELDGDVNGHKFSVSGEGEGDATYGKLTL
                     KFISTTGKLPVPWPTLVTTLGYGLQCFARYPDHMKQHDFFKSAMPEGYVQERTIFFKDD
                     GNYKTRAEVKFEGDTLVNRIELKGIDFKEDGNILGHKLEYNYNSHNVYITADKQKNGIK
                     ANFKIRHNIEDGGVQLADHYQQNTPIGDGPVLLPDNHYLSYQSKLSKDPNEKRDHMVLL
                     EFVTAAGITLGMDELYK"
     primer_bind     complement(2088..2109)
                     /label=EGFP-N
                     /note="EGFP, reverse primer"
     primer_bind     complement(2349..2368)
                     /label=EXFP-R
                     /note="For distinguishing EGFP variants, reverse primer"
     primer_bind     2696..2717
                     /label=EGFP-C
                     /note="EGFP, forward primer"
     CDS             2778..2954
                     /codon_start=1
                     /product="""Zdark"" protein, derived from the Z subunit of
                     protein A, that binds to the dark state of LOV2 and is
                     released upon irradiation (Wang et al., 2016)"
                     /label=Zdk1
                     /translation="MVDNKFNKEKTRAGAEIHSLPNLNVEQKFAFIVSLFDDPSQSANL
                     LAEAKKLNDAQAPK"
     CDS             4191..4223
                     /codon_start=1
                     /product="HSV (herpes simplex virus) epitope tag"
                     /label=HSV tag
                     /translation="QPELAPEDPED"
     CDS             4230..4253
                     /codon_start=1
                     /product="8xHis affinity tag"
                     /label=8xHis
                     /translation="HHHHHHHH"
     primer_bind     complement(4343..4362)
                     /label=Bglob-pA-R
                     /note="Rabbit beta-globin polyA region, reverse primer"
     polyA_signal    4408..4463
                     /label=-beta-globin poly(A) signal
                     /note="rabbit beta-globin polyadenylation signal (Gil and
                     Proudfoot, 1987)"
     primer_bind     complement(4462..4481)
                     /label=rbglobpA-R
                     /note="Rabbit beta-globin polyA, reverse primer. Also
                     called rb-glob-pA-term-R"
     terminator      4551..4598
                     /label=T7 terminator
                     /note="transcription terminator for bacteriophage T7 RNA
                     polymerase"
     misc_recomb     4611..5316
                     /label=baculovirus recombination region (ORF1629)
                     /note="contains part of ORF1629"
     3'UTR           4699..5071
                     /label=polyhedrin 3' UTR
                     /note="3' UTR from the Autographa californica
                     nucleopolyhedrovirus polyhedrin gene (Suzuki et al., 2006)"
     CDS             complement(4728..5316)
                     /codon_start=2
                     /product="baculovirus capsid-associated protein"
                     /label=ORF1629
                     /note="required for viral replication"
                     /translation="IPKSSTTNLIADVLADTINRRRVAMAKSSSEATSNDEGWDDDDNR
                     PNKANTPDVKYVQALFNVFTSSQLYTNDSDERNTKAHNILNDVEPLLQNKTQTNIDKAR
                     LLLQDLASFVALSENPLDSPAIGSEKQPLFETNRNLFYKSIEDLIFKFRYKDAENHLIF
                     ALTYHPKDYKFNELLKYVQQLSVNQQRTESSA"
     protein_bind    5325..5358
                     /label=loxP
                     /bound_moiety="Cre recombinase"
                     /note="Cre-mediated recombination occurs in the 8-bp core
                     sequence (GCATACAT)."
     rep_origin      complement(5526..6113)
                     /direction=LEFT
                     /label=ori
                     /note="high-copy-number ColE1/pMB1/pBR322/pUC origin of
                     replication"
     primer_bind     complement(5605..5624)
                     /label=pBR322ori-F
                     /note="pBR322 origin, forward primer"
     CDS             complement(6126..6986)
                     /codon_start=1
                     /gene="bla"
                     /product="beta-lactamase"
                     /label=AmpR
                     /note="confers resistance to ampicillin, carbenicillin, and
                     related antibiotics"
                     /translation="MSIQHFRVALIPFFAAFCLPVFAHPETLVKVKDAEDQLGARVGYI
                     ELDLNSGKILESFRPEERFPMMSTFKVLLCGAVLSRIDAGQEQLGRRIHYSQNDLVEYS
                     PVTEKHLTDGMTVRELCSAAITMSDNTAANLLLTTIGGPKELTAFLHNMGDHVTRLDRW
                     EPELNEAIPNDERDTTMPVAMATTLRKLLTGELLTLASRQQLIDWMEADKVAGPLLRSA
                     LPAGWFIADKSGAGERGSRGIIAALGPDGKPSRIVVIYTTGSQATMDERNRQIAEIGAS
                     LIKHW"
     primer_bind     6749..6768
                     /label=Amp-R
                     /note="Ampicillin resistance gene, reverse primer"
ORIGIN
        1 aactgttaca ttgcaaacgt ggtttcgtgt gccaagtgtg aaaaccgatg tttaatcaag
       61 gctctgacgc atttctacaa ccacgactcc aagtgtgtgg gtgaagtcat gcatctttta
      121 atcaaatccc aagatgtgta taaaccacca aactgccaaa aaatgaaaac tgtcgacaag
      181 ctctgtccgt ttgctggcaa ctgcaagggt ctcaatccta tttgtaatta ttgaataata
      241 aaacaattat aaatgtcaaa tttgtttttt attaacgata caaaccaaac gcaacaagaa
      301 catttgtagt attatctata attgaaaacg cgtagttata atcgctgagg taatatttaa
      361 aatcattttc aaatgattca cagttaattt gcgacaatat aattttattt tcacataaac
      421 tagacgcctt gtcgtcttct tcttcgtatt ccttctcttt ttcatttttc tcttcataaa
      481 aattaacata gttattatcg tatccatata tgtatctatc gtatagagta aattttttgt
      541 tgtcataaat atatatgtct tttttaatgg ggtgtatagt accgctgcgc atagtttttc
      601 tgtaatttac aacagtgcta ttttctggta gttcttcgga gtgtgttgct ttaattatta
      661 aatttatata atcaatgaat ttgggatcgt cggttttgta caatatgttg ccggcatagt
      721 acgcagcttc ttctagttca attacaccat tttttagcag caccggatta acataacttt
      781 ccaaaatgtt gtacgaaccg ttaaacaaaa acagttcacc tcccttttct atactattgt
      841 ctgcgagcag ttgtttgttg ttaaaaataa cagccattgt aatgagacgc acaaactaat
      901 atcacaaact ggaaatgtct atcaatatat agttgctgat ggccggccta ttaatagtaa
      961 tcaattacgg ggtcattagt tcatagccca tatatggagt tccgcgttac ataacttacg
     1021 gtaaatggcc cgcctggctg accgcccaac gacccccgcc cattgacgtc aataatgacg
     1081 tatgttccca tagtaacgcc aatagggact ttccattgac gtcaatgggt ggagtattta
     1141 cggtaaactg cccacttggc agtacatcaa gtgtatcata tgccaagtcc gccccctatt
     1201 gacgtcaatg acggtaaatg gcccgcctgg cattatgccc agtacatgac cttacgggac
     1261 tttcctactt ggcagtacat ctacgtatta gtcatcgcta ttaccatgct gatgcggttt
     1321 tggcagtaca ccaatgggcg tggatagcgg tttgactcac ggggatttcc aagtctccac
     1381 cccattgacg tcaatgggag tttgttttgg caccaaaatc aacgggactt tccaaaatgt
     1441 cgtaataacc ccgccccgtt gacgcaaatg ggcggtaggc gtgtacggtg ggaggtctat
     1501 ataagcagac gtcgtttagt gaaccgtcag atcactagat gctttattgc ggtagtttat
     1561 cacagttaaa ttgctaacgc cagtctcgaa cttaacgtgc agaagttggt cgtgaggcac
     1621 tgggcaggta agtatcgggc cctttgtgcg gggggagcgg ctcggggctg tccgcggggg
     1681 gacggctgcc ttcggggggg acggggcagg gcggggttcg gcttctggcg tgtgaccggc
     1741 ggctctagag cctctgctaa ccatgttcat gccttcttct ttttcctaca gctcctgggc
     1801 aacgtgctgg ttattgtgct gtctcatcat tttggcaaag aattggatcg gaccgaaatt
     1861 aatacgactc actatagggg aattgtgagc ggataacaat tccccggagt taatccggga
     1921 cctttaattc aacccaacac aatatattat agttaaataa gaattattat caaatcattt
     1981 gtatattaat taaaatacta tactgtaaat tacattttat ttacaatcaa aggagatata
     2041 ccatggtgag caagggcgag gagctgttca ccggggtggt gcccatcctg gtcgagctgg
     2101 acggcgacgt aaacggccac aagttcagcg tgtccggcga gggcgagggc gatgccacct
     2161 acggcaagct gaccctgaag ttcatcagca ccaccggcaa gctgcccgtg ccctggccca
     2221 ccctcgtgac caccctcggc tacggcctgc agtgcttcgc ccgctacccc gaccacatga
     2281 agcagcacga cttcttcaag tccgccatgc ccgaaggcta cgtccaggag cgcaccatct
     2341 tcttcaagga cgacggcaac tacaagaccc gcgccgaggt gaagttcgag ggcgacaccc
     2401 tggtgaaccg catcgagctg aagggcatcg acttcaagga ggacggcaac atcctggggc
     2461 acaagctgga gtacaactac aacagccaca acgtctatat caccgccgac aagcagaaga
     2521 acggcatcaa ggcaaacttc aagatccgcc acaacatcga ggacggcggc gtgcagctcg
     2581 ccgaccacta ccagcagaac acccccatcg gcgacggccc cgtgctgctg cccgacaacc
     2641 actacctgag ctaccagtcc aaactgagca aagaccccaa cgagaagcgc gatcacatgg
     2701 tcctgctgga gttcgtgacc gccgccggga tcactctcgg catggacgag ctgtacaagg
     2761 gttctggaag tggatctatg gtggataaca aattcaataa agaaaagacg cgtgccggtg
     2821 cggaaatcca ttctctgcca aacctgaatg ttgagcagaa gtttgccttc atcgtgagcc
     2881 tgtttgatga tccatctcag agcgccaatc tgctggccga agccaaaaaa ctgaacgatg
     2941 cccaggcccc aaaaggatcc ggatctggtg gatctggtaa aatgggcatg actgaggacg
     3001 acaagagaag ctgctgcttg ttagagattc aggagaccga ggccaagtac taccgcaccc
     3061 tggaggacat tgagaagaac tacatgggtc ccttgcggct ggtgctgagc ccggcggata
     3121 tggctgctgt cttcatcaac ctggaggacc tcatcaaggt gcatcacagc tttctgcgag
     3181 ccatcgatgt gtccatgatg gctggtggca gtaccctggc taaggtcttt ctggagttta
     3241 aggaaaggct cctgatctat ggagagtact gtagccacat ggaacacgct cagagtacac
     3301 tgaaccagct cctcgccagc cgagaggact tcaggcagaa agtggaggag tgcacactca
     3361 gggttcagga tggcaagttc aagctgcaag acctgctggt ggtgcccatg caacgggtgc
     3421 tgaagtacca cctgctgctc aaggagctcc tgagccattc tgcagaccga ccagaaagac
     3481 aacagctcaa agaagccctg gaagccatgc aggacttggc catgtacatc aatgaagtga
     3541 agcgggacaa ggagaccttg aagaagatta gcgagttcca gtgctccata gaaaacctgc
     3601 aagtgaagct ggaggaattt gggaggccaa agattgacgg ggagcttaaa gtccggtcca
     3661 tagtcaacca caccaagcaa gacaggtacc tgttcctatt tgacaaggtg gtcatcgtgt
     3721 gcaagaggaa gggctacagc tatgagctga aggaggtcat tgagctgctc ttccacaaga
     3781 tgaccgatga cccgatgcac aacaaggaca tcaagaagtg gtcctatggc ttctacctga
     3841 ttcacctcca aggaaagcaa ggctttcagt tcttctgcaa gacggaagac atgaagcgga
     3901 agtggatgga gcagttcgag atggccatgt caaacatcaa gccagataag gccaatgcca
     3961 accatcatag cttccagatg tacacattcg acaagactac caactgcaaa gcctgcaaga
     4021 tgtttctcag gggtaccttc taccagggat acctgtgtac cagatgtggc gtcggggcac
     4081 acaaggaatg cctggaggtg atccccccct gcaagatgag ttcacctgca gatgtggatg
     4141 ctcctggagc ataaaagctt gcggccgcac agctgtatac acgtgcaagc cagccagaac
     4201 tcgccccgga agaccccgag gatctcgagc accaccatca ccatcaccat cactaagtga
     4261 ttaacctcag gtgcaggctg cctatcagaa ggtggtggct ggtgtggcca atgccctggc
     4321 tcacaaatac cactgagatc gatctttttc cctctgccaa aaattatggg gacatcatga
     4381 agccccttga gcatctgact tctggctaat aaaggaaatt tattttcatt gcaatagtgt
     4441 gttggaattt tttgtgtctc tcactcggaa ggacatatgg gagggcaaat catttaaaac
     4501 atcagaatga gtatttggtt tagagtttgg caacatatgc ccatatgtaa ctagcataac
     4561 cccttggggc ctctaaacgg gtcttgaggg gttttttgct gaaagcatgc ggaggaaatt
     4621 ctccttgaag tttccctggt gttcaaagta aaggagtttg caccagacgc acctctgttc
     4681 actggtccgg cgtattaaaa cacgatacat tgttattagt acatttatta agcgctagat
     4741 tctgtgcgtt gttgatttac agacaattgt tgtacgtatt ttaataattc attaaattta
     4801 taatctttag ggtggtatgt tagagcgaaa atcaaatgat tttcagcgtc tttatatctg
     4861 aatttaaata ttaaatcctc aatagatttg taaaataggt ttcgattagt ttcaaacaag
     4921 ggttgttttt ccgaaccgat ggctggacta tctaatggat tttcgctcaa cgccacaaaa
     4981 cttgccaaat cttgtagcag caatctagct ttgtcgatat tcgtttgtgt tttgttttgt
     5041 aataaaggtt cgacgtcgtt caaaatatta tgcgcttttg tatttctttc atcactgtcg
     5101 ttagtgtaca attgactcga cgtaaacacg ttaaatagag cttggacata tttaacatcg
     5161 ggcgtgttag ctttattagg ccgattatcg tcgtcgtccc aaccctcgtc gttagaagtt
     5221 gcttccgaag acgattttgc catagccaca cgacgcctat taattgtgtc ggctaacacg
     5281 tccgcgatca aatttgtagt tgagcttttt ggaattgcga tcgcataact tcgtatagca
     5341 tacattatac gaagttataa gctcggaacg ctgcgctcgg tcgttcggct gcggcgagcg
     5401 gtatcagctc actcaaaggc ggtaatacgg ttatccacag aatcagggga taacgcagga
     5461 aagaacatgt gagcaaaagg ccagcaaaag gccaggaacc gtaaaaaggc cgcgttgctg
     5521 gcgtttttcc ataggctccg ccccctgacg agcatcacaa aaatcgacgc tcaagtcaga
     5581 ggtggcgaaa cccgacagga ctataaagat accaggcgtt tccccctgga agctccctcg
     5641 tgcgctctcc tgttccgacc ctgccgctta ccggatacct gtccgccttt ctcccttcgg
     5701 gaagcgtggc gctttctcaa tgctcacgct gtaggtatct cagttcggtg taggtcgttc
     5761 gctccaagct gggctgtgtg cacgaacccc ccgttcagcc cgaccgctgc gccttatccg
     5821 gtaactatcg tcttgagtcc aacccggtaa gacacgactt atcgccactg gcagcagcca
     5881 ctggtaacag gattagcaga gcgaggtatg taggcggtgc tacagagttc ttgaagtggt
     5941 ggcctaacta cggctacact agaagaacag tatttggtat ctgcgctctg ctgaagccag
     6001 ttaccttcgg aaaaagagtt ggtagctctt gatccggcaa acaaaccacc gctggtagcg
     6061 gtggtttttt tgtttgcaag cagcagatta cgcgcagaaa aaaaggatct caagaagatc
     6121 ctttgttacc aatgcttaat cagtgaggca cctatctcag cgatctgtct atttcgttca
     6181 tccatagttg cctgactccc cgtcgtgtag ataactacga tacgggaggg cttaccatct
     6241 ggccccagtg ctgcaatgat accgcgagac ccacgctcac cggctccaga tttatcagca
     6301 ataaaccagc cagccggaag ggccgagcgc agaagtggtc ctgcaacttt atccgcctcc
     6361 atccagtcta ttaattgttg ccgggaagct agagtaagta gttcgccagt taatagtttg
     6421 cgcaacgttg ttgccattgc tacaggcatc gtggtgtcac gctcgtcgtt tggtatggct
     6481 tcattcagct ccggttccca acgatcaagg cgagttacat gatcccccat gttgtgcaaa
     6541 aaagcggtta gctccttcgg tcctccgatc gttgtcagaa gtaagttggc cgcagtgtta
     6601 tcactcatgg ttatggcagc actgcataat tctcttactg tcatgccatc cgtaagatgc
     6661 ttttctgtga ctggtgagta ctcaaccaag tcattctgag aatagtgtat gcggcgaccg
     6721 agttgctctt gcccggcgtc aatacgggat aataccgcgc cacatagcag aactttaaaa
     6781 gtgctcatca ttggaaaacg ttcttcgggg cgaaaactct caaggatctt accgctgttg
     6841 agatccagtt cgatgtaacc cactcgtgca cccaactgat cttcagcatc ttttactttc
     6901 accagcgttt ctgggtgagc aaaaacagga aggcaaaatg ccgcaaaaaa gggaataagg
     6961 gcgacacgga aatgttgaat actcatactc ttcctttttc aatattattg aagcatttat
     7021 cagggttatt gtctcatgtc cgcgcgtt
//
