[The description below was written by a language model from this plasmid's Addgene catalogue record and the feature table of its GenBank file.]
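Description:
pTriEx-mVenus-Zdk1-VAV2 DH/PH/C1 is a pTriEx-based multi-host expression plasmid, catalogued for mammalian, bacterial and insect expression, with mammalian expression as its stated purpose. It is propagated in E. coli through a high-copy ColE1/pUC-type origin and selected with ampicillin (AmpR, beta-lactamase). The sequence record is 7,048 bp, somewhat larger than the approximate 6,000 bp total given in the catalogue fields.

Three promoter systems are stacked upstream of the coding region. A CMV enhancer/promoter with CAG-type chimeric intron sequences (indicated by the primer sites) drives expression in mammalian cells. A T7 promoter with a lac operator allows IPTG-regulated expression in E. coli, and the baculovirus p10 promoter serves insect cells. A rabbit beta-globin poly(A) signal and a T7 terminator follow the insert. The whole unit is flanked by the lef2/ORF603 and ORF1629 baculovirus recombination regions, which allow transfer into a baculovirus genome. A single loxP site lies next to the ORF1629 arm.

The payload begins with a yellow fluorescent protein, which the catalogue names mVenus although the automated annotation labels it as the related mGold. It is followed by the 177 bp synthetic Zdk1 domain, a protein A Z-domain derivative that binds the dark state of LOV2 and is released on illumination. The human VAV2 DH/PH/C1 fragment is not annotated in the feature table; it presumably occupies the unannotated stretch between Zdk1 and the vector's HSV and 8xHis tags. Whether those tags are in frame with the fusion is not stated.

The construct belongs to the LOVTRAP optogenetic system for photoinduced protein dissociation. In that system a Zdk1-tagged protein is held by a LOV2 partner in the dark and released by light, here giving light control over the VAV2 fragment, with fluorescence available for tracking.
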