Addgene plasmid #81133: pTriEx-mVenus-Zdk1-VAV2 DH/PH/C1
Purpose: mammalian expression of Zdk1 tagged VAV2 DH/PH/C1 domain
Depositing lab: Klaus Hahn. Depositing organization: University of North Carolina at Chapel Hill. Publication: LOVTRAP: an optogenetic system for photoinduced protein dissociation. Wang H, Vilela M, Winkler A, Tarnawski M, Schlichting I, Yumerefendi H, Kuhlman B, Liu R, Danuser G, Hahn KM. Nat Methods. 2016 Jul 18. doi: 10.1038/nmeth.3926. PubMed 27427858.
Backbone
  Vector backbone: pTriEx
  Backbone size w/o insert (bp): 5000
  Total vector size (bp): 6000
  Vector type: Mammalian Expression, Bacterial Expression, Insect Expression
Growth in bacteria
  Bacterial resistance: Ampicillin, 100 μg/mL
  Growth temperature: 37°C
  Growth strain: DH5alpha
  Copy number: High Copy
Gene/Insert 1
  Gene/Insert name: Zdk1 (alt name: ZA127)
  Species: Synthetic
  Insert size (bp): 177
  Tag / fusion protein: mVenus (N terminal on insert)
  Cloning method: Unknown
  Sequencing primers: 5′ aagtatcgggccctttgtgc; 3′ GGCAGCCTGCACCTGAGGTTAATCAC
Gene/Insert 2
  Gene/Insert name: VAV2 DH/PH/C1 (alt name: VAV2)
  Species: H. sapiens (human)
  Entrez Gene: VAV2 (a.k.a. VAV-2)
  Cloning method: Unknown
  Sequencing primers: 5′ aagtatcgggccctttgtgc; 3′ GGCAGCCTGCACCTGAGGTTAATCAC
Terms and licenses: Academic/Nonprofit Terms; Industry Terms: Not Available to Industry
How to cite: pTriEx-mVenus-Zdk1-VAV2 DH/PH/C1 was a gift from Klaus Hahn (Addgene plasmid # 81133 ; http://n2t.net/addgene:81133 ; RRID:Addgene_81133)
