>Addgene plasmid #81133 | pTriEx-mVenus-Zdk1-VAV2 DH/PH/C1 | addgene partial sequence | sequence record 157977 | EXFP-internal-F 5'-ACGACGGCAACTACAAGACC-3'
GGCGACACCCTGGTGAACCGCATCGAGCTGAAGGGCATCGACTTCAAGGAGGACGGCAACATCCTGGGGC
ACAAGCTGGAGTACAACTACAACAGCCACAACGTCTATATCACCGCCGACAAGCAGAAGAACGGCATCAA
GGCAAACTTCAAGATCCGCCACAACATCGAGGACGGCGGCGTGCAGCTCGCCGACCACTACCAGCAGAAC
ACCCCCATCGGCGACGGCCCCGTGCTGCTGCCCGACAACCACTACCTGAGCTACCAGTCCAAACTGAGCA
AAGACCCCAACGAGAAGCGCGATCACATGGTCCTGCTGGAGTTCGTGACCGCCGCCGGGATCACTCTCGG
CATGGACGAGCTGTACAAGGGTTCTGGAAGTGGATCTATGGTGGATAACAAATTCAATAAAGAAAAGACG
CGTGCCGGTGCGGAAATCCATTCTCTGCCAAACCTGAATGTTGAGCAGAAGTTTGCCTTCATCGTGAGCC
TGTTTGATGATCCATCTCAGAGCGCCAATCTGCTGGCCGAAGCCAAAAAACTGAACGATGCCCAGGCCCC
AAAAGGATCCGGATCTGGTGGATCTGGTAAAATGGGCATGACTGAGGACGACAAGAGAAGCTGCTGCTTG
TTAGAGATTCAGGAGACCGAGGCCAAGTACTACCGCACCCTGGAGGACATTGAGAAGAACTACATGGGTC
CCTTGCGGCTGGTGCTGAGCCCGGCGGATATGGCTGCTGTCTTCATCAACCTGGAGGACCTCATCAAGGT
GCATCACAGCTTTCTGCGAGCCATCGATGTGTCCATGATGGCTGGTGGCAGTACCCTGGCTAAGGTCTTT
CTGGAGTTTAAGGAAAGGCTCCTGATCTATGGAGAGTACTGTAGCCACATGGAACACGCTCAGAGTACAC
TGAACCAGCTCCTCGCCAGCCGAGAGGACTTCAGGCAGAAAGTGGAGGAGTGCACACTCAGGGTTCAGGA
T
