>Addgene plasmid #81133 | pTriEx-mVenus-Zdk1-VAV2 DH/PH/C1 | addgene partial sequence | sequence record 157978 | pTriExDOWN 5'-TCGATCTCAGTGGTATTTGTG-3'
ACCAGCCACCACCTTCTGATAGGCAGCCTGCACCTGAGGTTAATCACTTAGTGATGGTGATGGTGATGGT
GGTGCTCGAGATCCTCGGGGTCTTCCGGGGCGAGTTCTGGCTGGCTTGCACGTGTATACAGCTGTGCGGC
CGCAAGCTTTTATGCTCCAGGAGCATCCACATCTGCAGGTGAACTCATCTTGCAGGGGGGGATCACCTCC
AGGCATTCCTTGTGTGCCCCGACGCCACATCTGGTACACAGGTATCCCTGGTAGAAGGTACCCCTGAGAA
ACATCTTGCAGGCTTTGCAGTTGGTAGTCTTGTCGAATGTGTACATCTGGAAGCTATGATGGTTGGCATT
GGCCTTATCTGGCTTGATGTTTGACATGGCCATCTCGAACTGCTCCATCCACTTCCGCTTCATGTCTTCC
GTCTTGCAGAAGAACTGAAAGCCTTGCTTTCCTTGGAGGTGAATCAGGTAGAAGCCATAGGACCACTTCT
TGATGTCCTTGTTGTGCATCGGGTCATCGGTCATCTTGTGGAAGAGCAGCTCAATGACCTCCTTCAGCTC
ATAGCTGTAGCCCTTCCTCTTGCACACGATGACCACCTTGTCAAATAGGAACAGGTACCTGTCTTGCTTG
GTGTGGTTGACTATGGACCGGACTTTAAGCTCCCCGTCAATCTTTGGCCTCCCAAATTCCTCCAGCTTCA
CTTGCAGGTTTTCTATGGAGCACTGGAACTCGCTAATCTTCTTCAAGGTCTCCTTGTCCCGCTTCACTTC
ATTGATGTACATGGCCAAGTCCTGCATGGCTTCCAGGGCTTCTTTGAGCTGTTGTCTTTCTGGTCGGTCT
GCAGAATGGCTCAGGAGCTCCTTGAGCAGCAGGTGGTACTTCAGCACCCGTTGCATGGGCACCACCAGCA
GGTCTTGCAGCTTGAACTTGCCATCCTGAACCCTGAGTGTGCACTCCTCCACTT
